>Addgene plasmid #123412 | TRBV4-2 | addgene full sequence | sequence record 244196 | Addgene NGS Result
ATGCGGTGTGAAATACCGCACAGATGCGTAAGGAGAAAATACCGCATCAGGCGCCATTCGCCATTCAGGC
TGCGCAACTGTTGGGAAGGGCGATCGGTGCGGGCCTCTTCGCTATTACGCCAGCTGGCGAAAGGGGGATG
TGCTGCAAGGCGATTAAGTTGGGTAACGCCAGGGTTTTCCCAGTCACGACGTTGTAAAACGACGGCCAGA
GAATTCGAGCTCGGTACCTCGCGAATACATCTAGATGGGGATCCACCGGTCGCCACCATGGGCTGCAGGC
TGCTCTGCTGTGCGGTTCTCTGTCTCCTGGGAGCGGTCCCCATGGAAACGGGAGTTACGCAGACACCAAG
ACACCTGGTCATGGGAATGACAAATAAGAAGTCTTTGAAATGTGAACAACATCTGGGGCATAACGCTATG
TATTGGTACAAGCAAAGTGCTAAGAAGCCACTGGAGCTCATGTTTGTCTACAACTTTAAAGAACAGACTG
AAAACAACAGTGTGCCAAGTCGCTTCTCACCTGAATGCCCCAACAGCTCTCACTTATTCCTTCACCTACA
CACCCTGCAGCCAGAAGACTCGGCCCTGTATGAGACCTAAGGTGGTGGTGGTTCTGGTTCTGGTTCTGGT
GGTGGTTCTGGTGGTGGTCTCTTGACCCTGCCGTGTACCAGCTGAGAGACTCTAAATCCAGTGACAAGTC
TGTCTGCCTATTCACCGATTTTGATTCTCAAACAAATGTGTCACAAAGTAAGGATTCTGATGTGTATATC
ACAGACAAAACTGTGCTAGACATGAGGTCTATGGACTTCAAGAGCAACAGTGCTGTGGCCTGGAGCAACA
AATCTGACTTTGCATGTGCAAACGCCTTCAACAACAGCATTATTCCAGAAGACACCTTCTTCCCCAGCCC
AGAAAGTTCCTGTGATGTCAAGCTGGTCGAGAAAAGCTTTGAAACAGATACGAACCTAAACTTTCAAAAC
CTGTCAGTGATTGGGTTCCGAATCCTCCTCCTGAAAGTGGCCGGGTTTAATCTGCTCATGACGCTGCGGC
TGTGGTCCAGCTAAAGCGGCCGCGTCGACAATCAAATCGGATCCCGGGCCCGTCGACTGCAGAGGCCTGC
ATGCAAGCTTGGTGTAATCATGGTCATAGCTGTTTCCTGTGTGAAATTGTTATCCGCTCACAATTCCACA
CAACATACGAGCCGGAAGCATAAAGTGTAAAGCCTGGGGTGCCTAATGAGTGAGCTAACTCACATTAATT
GCGTTGCGCTCACTGCCCGCTTTCCAGTCGGGAAACCTGTCGTGCCAGCTGCATTAATGAATCGGCCAAC
GCGCGGGGAGAGGCGGTTTGCGTATTGGGCGCTCTTCCGCTTCCTCGCTCACTGACTCGCTGCGCTCGGT
CGTTCGGCTGCGGCGAGCGGTATCAGCTCACTCAAAGGCGGTAATACGGTTATCCACAGAATCAGGGGAT
AACGCAGGAAAGAACATGTGAGCAAAAGGCCAGCAAAAGGCCAGGAACCGTAAAAAGGCCGCGTTGCTGG
CGTTTTTCCATAGGCTCCGCCCCCCTGACGAGCATCACAAAAATCGACGCTCAAGTCAGAGGTGGCGAAA
CCCGACAGGACTATAAAGATACCAGGCGTTTCCCCCTGGAAGCTCCCTCGTGCGCTCTCCTGTTCCGACC
CTGCCGCTTACCGGATACCTGTCCGCCTTTCTCCCTTCGGGAAGCGTGGCGCTTTCTCATAGCTCACGCT
GTAGGTATCTCAGTTCGGTGTAGGTCGTTCGCTCCAAGCTGGGCTGTGTGCACGAACCCCCCGTTCAGCC
CGACCGCTGCGCCTTATCCGGTAACTATCGTCTTGAGTCCAACCCGGTAAGACACGACTTATCGCCACTG
GCAGCAGCCACTGGTAACAGGATTAGCAGAGCGAGGTATGTAGGCGGTGCTACAGAGTTCTTGAAGTGGT
GGCCTAACTACGGCTACACTAGAAGAACAGTATTTGGTATCTGCGCTCTGCTGAAGCCAGTTACCTTCGG
AAAAAGAGTTGGTAGCTCTTGATCCGGCAAACAAACCACCGCTGGTAGCGGTGGTTTTTTTGTTTGCAAG
CAGCAGATTACGCGCAGAAAAAAAGGATCTCAAGAAGATCCTTTGATCTTTTCTACGGGGTCTGACGCTC
AGTGGAACGAAAACTCACGTTAAGGGATTTTGGTCATGAGATTATCAAAAAGGATCTTCACCTAGATCCT
TTTAAATTAAAAATGAAGTTTTAAATCAAGCCCAATCTGAATAATGTTACAACCAATTAACCAATTCTGA
TTAGAAAAACTCATCGAGCATCAAATGAAACTGCAATTTATTCATATCAGGATTATCAATACCATATTTT
TGAAAAAGCCGTTTCTGTAATGAAGGAGAAAACTCACCGAGGCAGTTCCATAGGATGGCAAGATCCTGGT
ATCGGTCTGCGATTCCGACTCGTCCAACATCAATACAACCTATTAATTTCCCCTCGTCAAAAATAAGGTT
ATCAAGTGAGAAATCACCATGAGTGACGACTGAATCCGGTGAGAATGGCAAAAGTTTATGCATTTCTTTC
CAGACTTGTTCAACAGGCCAGCCATTACGCTCGTCATCAAAATCACTCGCATCAACCAAACCGTTATTCA
TTCGTGATTGCGCCTGAGCGAGACGAAATACGCGATCGCTGTTAAAAGGACAATTACAAACAGGAATCGA
ATGCAACCGGCGCAGGAACACTGCCAGCGCATCAACAATATTTTCACCTGAATCAGGATATTCTTCTAAT
ACCTGGAATGCTGTTTTTCCGGGGATCGCAGTGGTGAGTAACCATGCATCATCAGGAGTACGGATAAAAT
GCTTGATGGTCGGAAGAGGCATAAATTCCGTCAGCCAGTTTAGTCTGACCATCTCATCTGTAACATCATT
GGCAACGCTACCTTTGCCATGTTTCAGAAACAACTCTGGCGCATCGGGCTTCCCATACAAGCGATAGATT
GTCGCACCTGATTGCCCGACATTATCGCGAGCCCATTTATACCCATATAAATCAGCATCCATGTTGGAAT
TTAATCGCGGCCTCGACGTTTCCCGTTGAATATGGCTCATAACACCCCTTGTATTACTGTTTATGTAAGC
AGACAGTTTTATTGTTCATGATGATATATTTTTATCTTGTGCAATGTAACATCAGAGATTTTGAGACACG
GGCCAGAGCTGCATCGCGCGTTTCGGTGATGACGGTGAAAACCTCTGACACATGCAGCTCCCGGAGACGG
TCACAGCTTGTCTGTAAGCGGATGCCGGGAGCAGACAAGCCCGTCAGGGCGCGTCAGCGGGTGTTGGCGG
GTGTCGGGGCTGGCTTAACTATGCGGCATCAGAGCAGATTGTACTGAGAGTGCACCAT
Features (pLannotate 1.2.2; 11 found; start..end, strand, type, name):
     57..214     -  CDS            lacZα (fragment): LacZα fragment of β-galactosidase; lacZ fragment
    268..591     +  CDS            TRBV4-2 (fragment): TVB42_HUMAN - Also known as TCRBV7S3A2 From Homo sapiens (Human).
    654..1061    +  CDS            TRAC: TRAC_HUMAN - Also known as TCRA. Experimental evidence at protein level: Swiss-Prot protein existence level 1. Constant region of T cell receptor (TR) alpha chain (PubMed:24600447). Alpha-beta T cell receptors are antigen specific receptors which are essential to the immune response and are present on the cell surface of T lymphocytes. Recognize peptide-major histocompatibility (MH) (pMH) complexes that are displayed by antigen presenting cells (APC), a prerequisite for efficient T cell adaptive immunity against pathogens (PubMed:25493333). Binding of alpha-beta TR to pMH complex initiates TR-
   1167..1183    -  protein_bind   lac operator: The lac repressor binds to the lac operator to inhibit transcription in E. coli. This inhibition can be relieved by adding lactose or isopropyl-β-D-thiogalactopyranoside (IPTG). lac repressor encoded by lacI
   1191..1221    -  promoter       lac promoter: promoter for the E. coli lac operon
   1236..1257    -  protein_bind   CAP binding site: CAP binding activates transcription in the presence of cAMP. E. coli catabolite activator protein
   1270..1362    -  CDS            lacI (fragment): lac repressor; lacI; The lac repressor binds to the lac operator to inhibit transcription in E. coli. This inhibition can be relieved by adding lactose or isopropyl-β-D-thiogalactopyranoside (IPTG).
   1545..2133    -  rep_origin     ori: high-copy-number ColE1/pMB1/pBR322/pUC origin of replication
   2311..3120    -  CDS            KanR: aminoglycoside phosphotransferase; aph(3')-Ia; confers resistance to kanamycin in bacteria or G418 (Geneticin®) in eukaryotes
   3227..3268    +  CDS            rop (fragment): Rop protein, which maintains plasmids at low copy number; rop
   3370..51      +  misc_feature   bom (fragment) (across the origin): basis of mobility region from pBR322
