[The description below was written by a language model from this plasmid's Addgene catalogue record and pLannotate feature annotations shown in this document.]
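Description:
TRBV4-2 is a small (about 3.4 kb) cloning plasmid built on the pUC57-kanamycin backbone that carries the human T-cell receptor beta variable gene segment TRBV4-2 in wild-type form. It is propagated in E. coli at high copy number from a ColE1/pUC-type origin and selected with kanamycin through the aph(3')-Ia aminoglycoside phosphotransferase gene. The remaining backbone annotations (lacZα fragment, lac promoter, lac operator, CAP binding site, and short remnants of lacI, rop and bom) are typical pUC-derived sequences flanking the cloning site. Although the catalogue lists the vector type as bacterial expression, no eukaryotic promoter, polyadenylation signal or mammalian selection cassette is annotated, so the plasmid appears to act as a storage and donor vector, not an expression construct.

The insert region contains two annotated coding segments in the same orientation: a TRBV4-2 fragment, followed a short distance downstream by the TCR alpha chain constant region (TRAC). The record names only TRBV4-2 as the insert and does not explain the presence of TRAC or what lies between and around the two segments. The stated purpose is construction of TCRs, and the depositor notes Golden Gate as the cloning method, which indicates that this plasmid serves as one module in a library of V-segment parts. Such parts would be combined by type IIS restriction-ligation assembly with other pieces, such as CDR3/J-region sequences and the partner chain, to rebuild complete TCRs. The associated work describes a system for cloning and expressing TCRs to test their specificity and functional avidity toward neoantigens. The assembly sites themselves are not annotated in the feature table.
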