Addgene plasmid #123412: TRBV4-2
Purpose: construction of TCR
Depositing lab: Catherine Wu. Depositing organization: Dana-Farber Cancer Institute. Publication: A cloning and expression system to probe T-cell receptor specificity and assess functional avidity to neoantigens. Hu Z, Anandappa AJ, Sun J, Kim J, Leet DE, Bozym DJ, Chen C, Williams L, Shukla SA, Zhang W, Tabbaa D, Steelman S, Olive O, Livak KJ, Kishi H, Muraguchi A, Guleria I, Stevens J, Lane WJ, Burkhardt UE, Fritsch EF, Neuberg D, Ott PA, Keskin DB, Hacohen N, Wu CJ. Blood. 2018 Nov 1;132(18):1911-1921. doi: 10.1182/blood-2018-04-843763. Epub 2018 Aug 27. PubMed 30150207.
Backbone
  Vector backbone: pUC57-kanamycin
  Vector type: Bacterial Expression
Growth in bacteria
  Bacterial resistance: Kanamycin, 50 μg/mL
  Growth temperature: 37°C
  Growth strain: DH5alpha
  Copy number: High Copy
Gene/Insert
  Gene/Insert name: TRBV4-2
  Species: H. sapiens (human)
  Mutation: WT
  Entrez Gene: TRBV4-2 (a.k.a. TCRBV4S2, TCRBV7S3A2, TCRBV7S3A2T, TRBV42)
  Cloning method: Unknown
Terms and licenses: Academic/Nonprofit Terms; Industry Terms: Not Available to Industry
Depositor comments: Cloning Method: Golden Gate.
How to cite: TRBV4-2 was a gift from Catherine Wu (Addgene plasmid # 123412 ; http://n2t.net/addgene:123412 ; RRID:Addgene_123412)
